>Addgene plasmid #205615 | pcDNA3.1-TRKC-V5/HIS | addgene full sequence | sequence record 407173 | Addgene NGS Result
TCGTGGCTGGCCACGACGGGCGTTCCTTGCGCAGCTGTGCTCGACGTTGTCACTGAAGCGGGAAGGGACT
GGCTGCTATTGGGCGAAGTGCCGGGGCAGGATCTCCTGTCATCTCACCTTGCTCCTGCCGAGAAAGTATC
CATCATGGCTGATGCAATGCGGCGGCTGCATACGCTTGATCCGGCTACCTGCCCATTCGACCACCAAGCG
AAACATCGCATCGAGCGAGCACGTACTCGGATGGAAGCCGGTCTTGTCGATCAGGATGATCTGGACGAAG
AGCATCAGGGGCTCGCGCCAGCCGAACTGTTCGCCAGGCTCAAGGCGCGCATGCCCGACGGCGAGGATCT
CGTCGTGACCCATGGCGATGCCTGCTTGCCGAATATCATGGTGGAAAATGGCCGCTTTTCTGGATTCATC
GACTGTGGCCGGCTGGGTGTGGCGGACCGCTATCAGGACATAGCGTTGGCTACCCGTGATATTGCTGAAG
AGCTTGGCGGCGAATGGGCTGACCGCTTCCTCGTGCTTTACGGTATCGCCGCTCCCGATTCGCAGCGCAT
CGCCTTCTATCGCCTTCTTGACGAGTTCTTCTGAGCGGGACTCTGGGGTTCGCGAAATGACCGACCAAGC
GACGCCCAACCTGCCATCACGAGATTTCGATTCCACCGCCGCCTTCTATGAAAGGTTGGGCTTCGGAATC
GTTTTCCGGGACGCCGGCTGGATGATCCTCCAGCGCGGGGATCTCATGCTGGAGTTCTTCGCCCACCCCA
ACTTGTTTATTGCAGCTTATAATGGTTACAAATAAAGCAATAGCATCACAAATTTCACAAATAAAGCATT
TTTTTCACTGCATTCTAGTTGTGGTTTGTCCAAACTCATCAATGTATCTTATCATGTCTGTATACCGTCG
ACCTCTAGCTAGAGCTTGGCGTAATCATGGTCATAGCTGTTTCCTGTGTGAAATTGTTATCCGCTCACAA
TTCCACACAACATACGAGCCGGAAGCATAAAGTGTAAAGCCTGGGGTGCCTAATGAGTGAGCTAACTCAC
ATTAATTGCGTTGCGCTCACTGCCCGCTTTCCAGTCGGGAAACCTGTCGTGCCAGCTGCATTAATGAATC
GGCCAACGCGCGGGGAGAGGCGGTTTGCGTATTGGGCGCTCTTCCGCTTCCTCGCTCACTGACTCGCTGC
GCTCGGTCGTTCGGCTGCGGCGAGCGGTATCAGCTCACTCAAAGGCGGTAATACGGTTATCCACAGAATC
AGGGGATAACGCAGGAAAGAACATGTGAGCAAAAGGCCAGCAAAAGGCCAGGAACCGTAAAAAGGCCGCG
TTGCTGGCGTTTTTCCATAGGCTCCGCCCCCCTGACGAGCATCACAAAAATCGACGCTCAAGTCAGAGGT
GGCGAAACCCGACAGGACTATAAAGATACCAGGCGTTTCCCCCTGGAAGCTCCCTCGTGCGCTCTCCTGT
TCCGACCCTGCCGCTTACCGGATACCTGTCCGCCTTTCTCCCTTCGGGAAGCGTGGCGCTTTCTCATAGC
TCACGCTGTAGGTATCTCAGTTCGGTGTAGGTCGTTCGCTCCAAGCTGGGCTGTGTGCACGAACCCCCCG
TTCAGCCCGACCGCTGCGCCTTATCCGGTAACTATCGTCTTGAGTCCAACCCGGTAAGACACGACTTATC
GCCACTGGCAGCAGCCACTGGTAACAGGATTAGCAGAGCGAGGTATGTAGGCGGTGCTACAGAGTTCTTG
AAGTGGTGGCCTAACTACGGCTACACTAGAAGAACAGTATTTGGTATCTGCGCTCTGCTGAAGCCAGTTA
CCTTCGGAAAAAGAGTTGGTAGCTCTTGATCCGGCAAACAAACCACCGCTGGTAGCGGTGGTTTTTTTGT
TTGCAAGCAGCAGATTACGCGCAGAAAAAAAGGATCTCAAGAAGATCCTTTGATCTTTTCTACGGGGTCT
GACGCTCAGTGGAACGAAAACTCACGTTAAGGGATTTTGGTCATGAGATTATCAAAAAGGATCTTCACCT
AGATCCTTTTAAATTAAAAATGAAGTTTTAAATCAATCTAAAGTATATATGAGTAAACTTGGTCTGACAG
TTACCAATGCTTAATCAGTGAGGCACCTATCTCAGCGATCTGTCTATTTCGTTCATCCATAGTTGCCTGA
CTCCCCGTCGTGTAGATAACTACGATACGGGAGGGCTTACCATCTGGCCCCAGTGCTGCAATGATACCGC
GAGACCCACGCTCACCGGCTCCAGATTTATCAGCAATAAACCAGCCAGCCGGAAGGGCCGAGCGCAGAAG
TGGTCCTGCAACTTTATCCGCCTCCATCCAGTCTATTAATTGTTGCCGGGAAGCTAGAGTAAGTAGTTCG
CCAGTTAATAGTTTGCGCAACGTTGTTGCCATTGCTACAGGCATCGTGGTGTCACGCTCGTCGTTTGGTA
TGGCTTCATTCAGCTCCGGTTCCCAACGATCAAGGCGAGTTACATGATCCCCCATGTTGTGCAAAAAAGC
GGTTAGCTCCTTCGGTCCTCCGATCGTTGTCAGAAGTAAGTTGGCCGCAGTGTTATCACTCATGGTTATG
GCAGCACTGCATAATTCTCTTACTGTCATGCCATCCGTAAGATGCTTTTCTGTGACTGGTGAGTACTCAA
CCAAGTCATTCTGAGAATAGTGTATGCGGCGACCGAGTTGCTCTTGCCCGGCGTCAATACGGGATAATAC
CGCGCCACATAGCAGAACTTTAAAAGTGCTCATCATTGGAAAACGTTCTTCGGGGCGAAAACTCTCAAGG
ATCTTACCGCTGTTGAGATCCAGTTCGATGTAACCCACTCGTGCACCCAACTGATCTTCAGCATCTTTTA
CTTTCACCAGCGTTTCTGGGTGAGCAAAAACAGGAAGGCAAAATGCCGCAAAAAAGGGAATAAGGGCGAC
ACGGAAATGTTGAATACTCATACTCTTCCTTTTTCAATATTATTGAAGCATTTATCAGGGTTATTGTCTC
ATGAGCGGATACATATTTGAATGTATTTAGAAAAATAAACAAATAGGGGTTCCGCGCACATTTCCCCGAA
AAGTGCCACCTGACGTCGACGGATCGGGAGATCTCCCGATCCCCTATGGTGCACTCTCAGTACAATCTGC
TCTGATGCCGCATAGTTAAGCCAGTATCTGCTCCCTGCTTGTGTGTTGGAGGTCGCTGAGTAGTGCGCGA
GCAAAATTTAAGCTACAACAAGGCAAGGCTTGACCGACAATTGCATGAAGAATCTGCTTAGGGTTAGGCG
TTTTGCGCTGCTTCGCGATGTACGGGCCAGATATACGCGTTGACATTGATTATTGACTAGTTATTAATAG
TAATCAATTACGGGGTCATTAGTTCATAGCCCATATATGGAGTTCCGCGTTACATAACTTACGGTAAATG
GCCCGCCTGGCTGACCGCCCAACGACCCCCGCCCATTGACGTCAATAATGACGTATGTTCCCATAGTAAC
GCCAATAGGGACTTTCCATTGACGTCAATGGGTGGAGTATTTACGGTAAACTGCCCACTTGGCAGTACAT
CAAGTGTATCATATGCCAAGTACGCCCCCTATTGACGTCAATGACGGTAAATGGCCCGCCTGGCATTATG
CCCAGTACATGACCTTATGGGACTTTCCTACTTGGCAGTACATCTACGTATTAGTCATCGCTATTACCAT
GGTGATGCGGTTTTGGCAGTACATCAATGGGCGTGGATAGCGGTTTGACTCACGGGGATTTCCAAGTCTC
CACCCCATTGACGTCAATGGGAGTTTGTTTTGGCACCAAAATCAACGGGACTTTCCAAAATGTCGTAACA
ACTCCGCCCCATTGACGCAAATGGGCGGTAGGCGTGTACGGTGGGAGGTCTATATAAGCAGAGCTCTCTG
GCTAACTAGAGAACCCACTGCTTACTGGCTTATCGAAATTAATACGACTCACTATAGGGAGACCCAAGCT
GGCTAGTTAAGCTTGGTACCGAGCTCGGATCCAGTACCCTTCACCATGGATGTCTCTCTTTGCCCAGCCA
AGTGTAGTTTCTGGCGGATTTTCTTGCTGGGAAGCGTCTGGCTGGACTATGTGGGCTCCGTGCTGGCTTG
CCCTGCAAATTGTGTCTGCAGCAAGACTGAGATCAATTGCCGGCGGCCGGACGATGGGAACCTCTTCCCC
CTCCTGGAAGGGCAGGATTCAGGGAACAGCAATGGGAACGCCAGTATCAACATCACGGACATCTCAAGGA
ATATCACTTCCATACACATAGAGAACTGGCGCAGTCTTCACACGCTCAACGCCGTGGACATGGAGCTCTA
CACCGGACTTCAAAAGCTGACCATCAAGAACTCAGGACTTCGGAGCATTCAGCCCAGAGCCTTTGCCAAG
AACCCCCATTTGCGTTATATAAACCTGTCAAGTAACCGGCTCACCACACTCTCGTGGCAGCTCTTCCAGA
CGCTGAGTCTTCGGGAATTGCAGTTGGAGCAGAACTTTTTCAACTGCAGCTGTGACATCCGCTGGATGCA
GCTCTGGCAGGAGCAGGGGGAGGCCAAGCTCAACAGCCAGAACCTCTACTGCATCAACGCTGATGGCTCC
CAGCTTCCTCTCTTCCGCATGAACATCAGTCAGTGTGACCTTCCTGAGATCAGCGTGAGCCACGTCAACC
TGACCGTACGAGAGGGTGACAATGCTGTTATCACTTGCAATGGCTCTGGATCACCCCTTCCTGATGTGGA
CTGGATAGTCACTGGGCTGCAGTCCATCAACACTCACCAGACCAATCTGAACTGGACCAATGTTCATGCC
ATCAACTTGACGCTGGTGAATGTGACGAGTGAGGACAATGGCTTCACCCTGACGTGCATTGCAGAGAACG
TGGTGGGCATGAGCAATGCCAGTGTTGCCCTCACTGTCTACTATCCCCCACGTGTGGTGAGCCTGGAGGA
GCCTGAGCTGCGCCTGGAGCACTGCATCGAGTTTGTGGTGCGTGGCAACCCCCCACCAACGCTGCACTGG
CTGCACAATGGGCAGCCTCTGCGGGAGTCCAAGATCATCCATGTGGAATACTACCAAGAGGGAGAGATTT
CCGAGGGCTGCCTGCTCTTCAACAAGCCCACCCACTACAACAATGGCAACTATACCCTCATTGCCAAAAA
CCCACTGGGCACAGCCAACCAGACCATCAATGGCCACTTCCTCAAGGAGCCCTTTCCAGAGAGCACGGAT
AACTTTATCTTGTTTGACGAAGTGAGTCCCACACCTCCTATCACTGTGACCCACAAACCAGAAGAAGACA
CTTTTGGGGTATCCATAGCAGTTGGACTTGCTGCTTTTGCCTGTGTCCTGTTGGTGGTTCTCTTCGTCAT
GATCAACAAATATGGTCGACGGTCCAAATTTGGAATGAAGGGTCCCGTGGCTGTCATCAGTGGTGAGGAG
GACTCAGCCAGCCCACTGCACCACATCAACCACGGCATCACCACGCCCTCGTCACTGGATGCCGGGCCCG
ACACTGTGGTCATTGGCATGACTCGCATCCCTGTCATTGAGAACCCCCAGTACTTCCGTCAGGGACACAA
CTGCCACAAGCCGGACACGTATGTGCAGCACATTAAGAGGAGAGACATCGTGCTGAAGCGAGAACTGGGT
GAGGGAGCCTTTGGAAAGGTCTTCCTGGCCGAGTGCTACAACCTCAGCCCGACCAAGGACAAGATGCTTG
TGGCTGTGAAGGCCCTGAAGGATCCCACCCTGGCTGCCCGGAAGGATTTCCAGAGGGAGGCCGAGCTGCT
CACCAACCTGCAGCATGAGCACATTGTCAAGTTCTATGGAGTGTGCGGCGATGGGGACCCCCTCATCATG
GTCTTTGAATACATGAAGCATGGAGACCTGAATAAGTTCCTCAGGGCCCATGGGCCAGATGCAATGATCC
TTGTGGATGGACAGCCACGCCAGGCCAAGGGTGAGCTGGGGCTCTCCCAAATGCTCCACATTGCCAGTCA
GATCGCCTCGGGTATGGTGTACCTGGCCTCCCAGCACTTTGTGCACCGAGACCTGGCCACCAGGAACTGC
CTGGTTGGAGCGAATCTGCTAGTGAAGATTGGGGACTTCGGCATGTCCAGAGATGTCTACAGCACGGATT
ATTACAGGGTGGGAGGACACACCATGCTCCCCATTCGCTGGATGCCTCCTGAAAGCATCATGTACCGGAA
GTTCACTACAGAGAGTGATGTATGGAGCTTCGGGGTGATCCTCTGGGAGATCTTCACCTATGGAAAGCAG
CCATGGTTCCAACTCTCAAACACGGAGGTCATTGAGTGCATTACCCAAGGTCGTGTTTTGGAGCGGCCCC
GAGTCTGCCCCAAAGAGGTGTACGATGTCATGCTGGGGTGCTGGCAGAGGGAACCACAGCAGCGGTTGAA
CATCAAGGAGATCTACAAAATCCTCCATGCTTTGGGGAAGGCCACCCCAATCTACCTGGACATTCTTGGC
GCAAAGGGTCAAGACAATTCTGCAGATATCCAGCACAGTGGCGGCCGCTCGAGTCTAGAGGGCCCGCGGT
TCGAAGGTAAGCCTATCCCTAACCCTCTCCTCGGTCTCGATTCTACGCGTACCGGTCATCATCACCATCA
CCATTGAGTTTAAACCCGCTGATCAGCCTCGACTGTGCCTTCTAGTTGCCAGCCATCTGTTGTTTGCCCC
TCCCCCGTGCCTTCCTTGACCCTGGAAGGTGCCACTCCCACTGTCCTTTCCTAATAAAATGAGGAAATTG
CATCGCATTGTCTGAGTAGGTGTCATTCTATTCTGGGGGGTGGGGTGGGGCAGGACAGCAAGGGGGAGGA
TTGGGAAGACAATAGCAGGCATGCTGGGGATGCGGTGGGCTCTATGGCTTCTGAGGCGGAAAGAACCAGC
TGGGGCTCTAGGGGGTATCCCC
[124 nt withheld, positions 6953-7076]
C
[91 nt withheld, positions 7078-7168]
A
[49 nt withheld, positions 7170-7218]
CCTTTGACGTTGGAGTCCACGTTCTTT
[37 nt withheld, positions 7246-7282]
ACCCTATCTCGGTCTATTCTTTTGATTTATAAGGGATTTTGCCGATTTCGGCCTATTGGTTAAAAAATGA
GCTGATTTAACAAAAATTTAACGCGAATTAATTCTGTGGAATGTGTGTCAGTTAGGGTGTGGAAAGTCCC
CAGGCTCCCCAGCAGGCAGAAGTATGCAAAGCATGCATCTCAATTAGTCAGCAACCAGGTGTGGAAAGTC
CCCAGGCTCCCCAGCAGGCAGAAGTATGCAAAGCATGCATCTCAATTAGTCAGCAACCATAGTCCCGCCC
CTAACTCCGCCCATCCCGCCCCTAACTCCGCCCAGTTCCGCCCATTCTCCGCCCCATGGCTGACTAATTT
TTTTTATTTATGCAGAGGCCGAGGCCGCCTCTGCCTCTGAGCTATTCCAGAAGTAGTGAGGAGGCTTTTT
TGGAGGCCTAGGCTTTTGCAAAAAGCTCCCGGGAGCTTGTATATCCATTTTCGGATCTGATCAAGAGACA
GGATGAGGATCGTTTCGCATGATTGAACAAGATGGATTGCACGCAGGTTCTCCGGCCGCTTGGGTGGAGA
GGCTATTCGGCTATGACTGGGCACAACAGACAATCGGCTGCTCTGATGCCGCCGTGTTCCGGCTGTCAGC
GCAGGGGCGCCCGGTTCTTTTTGTCAAGACCGACCTGTCCGGTGCCCTGAATGAACTGCAGGACGAGGCA
GCGCGGCTA
Features (pLannotate 1.2.2; 21 found; start..end, strand, type, name):
    617..775     +  CDS            ble (fragment): BLE_KLEPN - Experimental evidence at protein level: Swiss-Prot protein existence level 1. Binding protein with a strong affinity to the bleomycin family of antibiotics. Binds to CL990; an antimitotic-antibiotic compound. From Klebsiella pneumoniae.
    770..891     +  polyA_signal   SV40 poly(A) signal: SV40 polyadenylation signal
    964..980     -  protein_bind   lac operator: The lac repressor binds to the lac operator to inhibit transcription in E. coli. This inhibition can be relieved by adding lactose or isopropyl-β-D-thiogalactopyranoside (IPTG). lac repressor encoded by lacI
    988..1018    -  promoter       lac promoter: promoter for the E. coli lac operon
   1033..1054    -  protein_bind   CAP binding site: CAP binding activates transcription in the presence of cAMP. E. coli catabolite activator protein
   1067..1159    -  CDS            lacI (fragment): lac repressor; lacI; The lac repressor binds to the lac operator to inhibit transcription in E. coli. This inhibition can be relieved by adding lactose or isopropyl-β-D-thiogalactopyranoside (IPTG).
   1342..1930    -  rep_origin     ori: high-copy-number ColE1/pMB1/pBR322/pUC origin of replication
   2101..2961    -  CDS            AmpR: β-lactamase; bla; confers resistance to ampicillin, carbenicillin, and related antibiotics
   2962..3066    -  promoter       AmpR promoter: bla
   3125..3177    -  misc_feature   bom (fragment): basis of mobility region from pBR322
   3332..3711    +  enhancer       CMV enhancer: human cytomegalovirus immediate early enhancer
   3712..3915    +  promoter       CMV promoter: human cytomegalovirus (CMV) immediate early promoter
   3911..3944    +  LTR            5' LTR (truncated) (fragment): truncated 5' long terminal repeat (LTR) from HIV-1
   3960..3978    +  promoter       T7 promoter: promoter for bacteriophage T7 RNA polymerase
   4036..6510    +  CDS            Ntrk3: NTRK3_MOUSE - Also known as TrkC. Experimental evidence at protein level: Swiss-Prot protein existence level 1. Receptor tyrosine kinase involved in nervous system and probably heart development. Upon binding of its ligand NTF3/neurotrophin-3, NTRK3 autophosphorylates and activates different signaling pathways, including the phosphatidylinositol 3-kinase/AKT and the MAPK pathways, that control cell survival and differentiation. From Mus musculus (Mouse).
   6586..6627    +  CDS            V5 tag: epitope tag from simian virus 5
   6683..6907    +  polyA_signal   bGH poly(A) signal: bovine growth hormone polyadenylation signal
   6911..6932    +  promoter       SV40 promoter (fragment): SV40 enhancer and early promoter
   6953..7381    +  rep_origin     f1 ori (sequence partly withheld): f1 bacteriophage origin of replication; arrow indicates direction of (+) strand synthesis
   7395..7724    +  promoter       SV40 promoter: SV40 enhancer and early promoter
   7791..591     +  CDS            neo (across the origin): KKA2_KLEPN - Also known as kan, nptII. Experimental evidence at protein level: Swiss-Prot protein existence level 1. Resistance to kanamycin, neomycin, paromomycin, ribostamycin, butirosin and gentamicin B. From Klebsiella pneumoniae.
