[The description below was written by a language model from this plasmid's Addgene catalogue record and pLannotate feature annotations shown in this document.]
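Description:
pcDNA3.1-TRKC-V5/HIS is a mammalian expression plasmid of about 8 kb built on the Invitrogen pcDNA3.1-V5/His TOPO-cloning backbone. It carries the human receptor tyrosine kinase TRKC (gene NTRK3). In E. coli it replicates from a high-copy ColE1/pUC-type origin and is selected with ampicillin through the β-lactamase gene. An f1 origin is also present, which allows single-stranded DNA production. For mammalian cells, an SV40 enhancer/early promoter drives a neomycin phosphotransferase gene followed by an SV40 polyadenylation signal, which would allow G418 selection of stable transfectants.

The payload is a roughly 2.5 kb NTRK3 open reading frame placed downstream of the CMV immediate-early enhancer and promoter. A T7 promoter lies between the CMV promoter and the insert and could be used for in vitro transcription. The coding region reads into the backbone-encoded C-terminal V5 epitope, and the unit ends at the bovine growth hormone polyadenylation signal. The catalogue lists a V5-His tag, but the automated annotation marks only the V5 element and does not call the polyhistidine stretch. The annotation software matched the insert to the mouse Ntrk3 protein entry, whereas the catalogue states the species as human; this probably reflects high conservation between the orthologues rather than a different insert. Several short hits (ble, lacI, bom and HIV-1 LTR fragments) appear to be backbone remnants or chance matches, not functional parts.

The stated purpose is expression of human TRKC in mammalian cells. The tag allows antibody detection of the receptor, and the associated publication concerns in-cell activity profiling of oncogenic protein kinases using a reporter.
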