Addgene plasmid #205615: pcDNA3.1-TRKC-V5/HIS
Purpose: Expression of human TRKC receptor tyrosine kinase in mammalian cells
Depositing lab: Pavel Krejčí. Depositing organization: Masaryk University. Publication: One reporter for in-cell activity profiling of majority of protein kinase oncogenes. Gudernova I, Foldynova-Trantirkova S, Ghannamova BE, Fafilek B, Varecha M, Balek L, Hruba E, Jonatova L, Jelinkova I, Kunova Bosakova M, Trantirek L, Mayer J, Krejci P. Elife. 2017 Feb 15;6. pii: e21536. doi: 10.7554/eLife.21536. PubMed 28199182.
Backbone
  Vector backbone: pcDNA3.1-V5/His
  Backbone manufacturer: Invitrogen
  Vector type: Mammalian Expression
Growth in bacteria
  Bacterial resistance: Ampicillin, 100 μg/mL
  Growth temperature: 37°C
  Growth strain: DH5alpha
  Copy number: High Copy
Gene/Insert
  Gene/Insert name: TRKC receptor tyrosine kinase
  Species: H. sapiens (human)
  Entrez Gene: NTRK3 (a.k.a. GP145-TrkC, TRKC, gp145(trkC))
  Promoter: CMV
  Tag / fusion protein: V5-His (C terminal on backbone)
  Cloning method: TOPO Cloning
Terms and licenses: Academic/Nonprofit Terms; Industry Terms: Not Available to Industry
How to cite: pcDNA3.1-TRKC-V5/HIS was a gift from Pavel Krejčí (Addgene plasmid # 205615 ; http://n2t.net/addgene:205615 ; RRID:Addgene_205615)
